Addgene plasmid #217496: pKJ224
Purpose: Bacterial expression of BaFnuc for IVTT
Depositing lab: Omar Abudayyeh & Jonathan Gootenberg. Depositing organization: Massachusetts Institute of Technology. Publication: Programmable RNA-guided DNA endonucleases are widespread in eukaryotes and their viruses. Jiang K, Lim J, Sgrizzi S, Trinh M, Kayabolen A, Yutin N, Bao W, Kato K, Koonin EV, Gootenberg JS, Abudayyeh OO. Sci Adv. 2023 Sep 29;9(39):eadk0171. doi: 10.1126/sciadv.adk0171. Epub 2023 Sep 27. PubMed 37756409.
Backbone
  Vector backbone: pcDNA
  Vector type: Bacterial Expression
Growth in bacteria
  Bacterial resistance: Ampicillin, 100 μg/mL
  Growth temperature: 37°C
  Growth strain: NEB Stable
  Copy number: High Copy
Gene/Insert
  Gene/Insert name: BaFnuc (alt name: Fanzor2)
  Species: Batillaria attramentaria
  Cloning method: Gibson Cloning
Terms and licenses: Academic/Nonprofit Terms; Industry Terms: Not Available to Industry
How to cite: pKJ224 was a gift from Omar Abudayyeh & Jonathan Gootenberg (Addgene plasmid # 217496 ; http://n2t.net/addgene:217496 ; RRID:Addgene_217496)
