[The description below was written by a language model from this plasmid's Addgene catalogue record and pLannotate feature annotations shown in this document.]
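Description:
pKJ224 is a 4,944 nt bacterial expression plasmid carrying BaFnuc, a Fanzor2-type protein from the snail Batillaria attramentaria, built by Gibson cloning to supply template for in vitro transcription-translation (IVTT). The catalogue lists the backbone as pcDNA. The annotated features, however, resemble a T7-driven E. coli vector derived from pBR322/pUC-type sequences, and no mammalian promoter or polyadenylation signal is annotated. The plasmid replicates from a high-copy ColE1/pMB1-family origin and is selected with ampicillin through a complete β-lactamase gene under its own promoter.

The expression cassette consists of a T7 promoter followed by the efficient ribosome binding site from phage T7 gene 10, and it ends in a T7 terminator. The roughly 1.5 kb interval between the RBS and the terminator is not labelled by the annotation software and presumably holds the BaFnuc open reading frame. A short match to the gene 10B-derived SET1 solubility tag lies just upstream of the terminator and may simply reflect vector-derived sequence. No affinity or epitope tags are annotated. No lac operator adjoins the T7 promoter, so transcription depends only on the supply of T7 RNA polymerase, which suits cell-free coupled reactions.

The remaining features are backbone remnants: fragments of the tetracycline resistance gene, lacI, rop, bom and lacZα, plus a lac promoter/operator and CAP site on the opposite strand. All of the coding remnants are partial and are unlikely to be functional. The associated work concerns programmable RNA-guided DNA endonucleases found in eukaryotes and their viruses, so the plasmid's likely use is producing BaFnuc protein in vitro for biochemical characterisation. No guide RNA element is annotated in this plasmid.
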