Features (pLannotate 1.2.2; 17 found; start..end, strand, type, name):
     80..98      +  promoter       T7 promoter: promoter for bacteriophage T7 RNA polymerase
    130..152     +  RBS            RBS: efficient ribosome binding site from bacteriophage T7 gene 10 (Olins and Rangwala, 1989)
   1664..1713    +  CDS            SET1 (fragment): solubility-enhancement tag derived from T7 phage gene 10B
   1721..1768    +  terminator     T7 terminator: transcription terminator for bacteriophage T7 RNA polymerase
   1794..2086    -  CDS            TcR (fragment): tetracycline efflux protein; tet; confers resistance to tetracycline
   2134..2162    -  promoter       tet promoter: E. coli promoter for tetracycline efflux protein gene
   2207..2223    -  protein_bind   lac operator: The lac repressor binds to the lac operator to inhibit transcription in E. coli. This inhibition can be relieved by adding lactose or isopropyl-β-D-thiogalactopyranoside (IPTG). lac repressor encoded by lacI
   2231..2261    -  promoter       lac promoter: promoter for the E. coli lac operon
   2276..2297    -  protein_bind   CAP binding site: CAP binding activates transcription in the presence of cAMP. E. coli catabolite activator protein
   2310..2402    -  CDS            lacI (fragment): lac repressor; lacI; The lac repressor binds to the lac operator to inhibit transcription in E. coli. This inhibition can be relieved by adding lactose or isopropyl-β-D-thiogalactopyranoside (IPTG).
   2585..3173    -  rep_origin     ori: high-copy-number ColE1/pMB1/pBR322/pUC origin of replication
   3344..4204    -  CDS            AmpR: β-lactamase; bla; confers resistance to ampicillin, carbenicillin, and related antibiotics
   4205..4309    -  promoter       AmpR promoter: bla
   4404..4439    +  CDS            rop (fragment): Rop protein, which maintains plasmids at low copy number; rop
   4541..4642    +  misc_feature   bom (fragment): basis of mobility region from pBR322
   4648..4802    -  CDS            lacZα (fragment): LacZα fragment of β-galactosidase; lacZ fragment
   4810..58      -  CDS            TcR (fragment) (across the origin): tetracycline efflux protein; tet; confers resistance to tetracycline
>Addgene plasmid #217496 | pKJ224 | addgene full sequence | sequence record 429629 | Addgene NGS Result
AGCAACCGCACCTGTGGCGCCGGTGATGCCGGCCACGATGCGTCCGGCGTAGAGGATCGAGATCTCGATC
CCGCGAAATTAATACGACTCACTATAGGGAGACCACAACGGTTTCCCTCTAGAAATAATTTTGTTTAACT
TTAAGAAGGAGATATACCATGGGGTCATCCCACCATCATCATCATCACTCTAGTGGCATGAAGCGCACAT
ACAGCGCTACGAAAAGTTCGTTAACACTTTGGACTGCTGCCTCCGTGAAAACCACATCGGCGCCAAAGGT
CGTTACCACTTTCAGTGGTTGGATGAAAAAAATCCTGCCAACACGGGCAGAAACTTCACTTACACTGATT
AACCCTGCAGATATCGCAGATCCCTCGCCGCCGAAGAAAAAAGCCAAGAAAACGACGCCAGCGACTCCAA
AGCCAACTTTACGGATATATAAAATTGGTTTGAGACCTTCACCGGCCCAGCGGAAAACGTTGAATGCGTG
TATAGTAGCTGCAAACTTTGCGTACAACCAATGTGTGCACCTTGTACAACACAAGGTATGCAAACCGCAT
TTATATGATCTTCAAAAGATAGTCGCCAAGATGAAAACTCCGGAAGATATAAACCATAGATACGCACCAG
ACCGGGACGGCTGGTTTTGGAAGTCTTCGACGATCGTACGCTTGCTTGCAACCAAAGACTTCTGCGCAGC
CTACAAGGCCATTGTGTCCAATAAGAAAAAGGACGTAGCAGTTATAAAATACAAAACGTACGACGACCCG
GAAGCTATAAATCCCTTATCAGGTCTGTTCGGCTGCCAGAAGCAGTACGCCACGGTGACACAGGCGGGGC
TTAGACTGTTGCCCCGCCTTTTTGGAAAAGACCCTATTCCTTTAGTTAAAAAGAAGCTTAAAGTCGCGAC
TATCGATCACGATTTCAAAATTGAGAAAACCTCTAAGGGGAAGTTCGTCTTATGTCTTACCGTAGAATGT
AGCCTGCTTCGTCGGGTCAAGCCACCCGCACCACTGTTTGAGGATGGGTATATTCACGCTTGCGGTATAG
ATCCAGGTGTACGCAGCTTTGTGACTGTTTATGATCCTACGCGCCAGGATTGTTACCAGTTTGGTACATC
TGCGCAAAAAGCCGAACGCCTTGATCCCATTACAAACGCGATCGACAATTGGAACTCGTTTGTGGACCAA
CACCGTGACAAAGCCCCTCCAACTGCAATTGAGTCTTGGTCCCGGAAAACAAAGAAGTTATGGTACAAGT
TGAAGAACCAGGTCCGGTCTTTACACGATCAGGTCATCGCACATCTGTTGGGCGCGTATAATTTCATCAG
CCTTGGTAAACTTGATGTCTCTTGCTTTCGCAGAGGTACAACAGCAAAGAGCACGAATCGTTGGTTACGT
ATTTATCGGCACTTTGAGTTTCGCACCAAATTGTTAGCCCGCGTCGAGGGTACCGATAATTGTCGTGTAG
AGATCACCGACGAACGGTGGACATCCAAAACCTGTGGCATGTGCCGTTCGATACACAGAGAGCTTGGGGC
GAAAGAATTGTTCGAGTGCCCGAATTGCCATTACACCTGCCATCGTGACGTACATGGTGCACGCAATATT
CTGTTAAGAAGTTTTGGTCAGTTTCCCGTATAACTCGAGCCTTAGGAGATCCGGCTGCTAACAAAGCCCG
AAAGGAAGCTGAGTTGGCTGCTGCCACCGCTGAGCAATAACTAGCATAACCCCTTGGGGCCTCTAAACGG
GTCTTGAGGGGTTTTTTGCTGAAAGGAGGAACTATATCCGGATATCCACAGGACGGGTGTGGTCGCCATG
ATCGCGTAGTCGATAGTGGCTCCAAGTAGCGAAGCGAGCAGGACTGGGCGGCGGCCAAAGCGGTCGGACA
GTGCTCCGAGAACGGGTGCGCATAGAAATTGCATCAACGCATATAGCGCTAGCAGCACGCCATAGTGACT
GGCGATGCTGTCGGAATGGACGATATCCCGCAAGAGGCCCGGCAGTACCGGCATAACCAAGCCTATGCCT
ACAGCATCCAGGGTGACGGTGCCGAGGATGACGATGAGCGCATTGTTAGATTTCATACACGGTGCCTGAC
TGCGTTAGCAATTTAACTGTGATAAACTACCGCATTAAAGCTTATCGATGATAAGCTGTCAAACATGAGA
ATTCGTAATCATGTCATAGCTGTTTCCTGTGTGAAATTGTTATCCGCTCACAATTCCACACAACATACGA
GCCGGAAGCATAAAGTGTAAAGCCTGGGGTGCCTAATGAGTGAGCTAACTCACATTAATTGCGTTGCGCT
CACTGCCCGCTTTCCAGTCGGGAAACCTGTCGTGCCAGCTGCATTAATGAATCGGCCAACGCGCGGGGAG
AGGCGGTTTGCGTATTGGGCGCTCTTCCGCTTCCTCGCTCACTGACTCGCTGCGCTCGGTCGTTCGGCTG
CGGCGAGCGGTATCAGCTCACTCAAAGGCGGTAATACGGTTATCCACAGAATCAGGGGATAACGCAGGAA
AGAACATGTGAGCAAAAGGCCAGCAAAAGGCCAGGAACCGTAAAAAGGCCGCGTTGCTGGCGTTTTTCCA
TAGGCTCCGCCCCCCTGACGAGCATCACAAAAATCGACGCTCAAGTCAGAGGTGGCGAAACCCGACAGGA
CTATAAAGATACCAGGCGTTTCCCCCTGGAAGCTCCCTCGTGCGCTCTCCTGTTCCGACCCTGCCGCTTA
CCGGATACCTGTCCGCCTTTCTCCCTTCGGGAAGCGTGGCGCTTTCTCATAGCTCACGCTGTAGGTATCT
CAGTTCGGTGTAGGTCGTTCGCTCCAAGCTGGGCTGTGTGCACGAACCCCCCGTTCAGCCCGACCGCTGC
GCCTTATCCGGTAACTATCGTCTTGAGTCCAACCCGGTAAGACACGACTTATCGCCACTGGCAGCAGCCA
CTGGTAACAGGATTAGCAGAGCGAGGTATGTAGGCGGTGCTACAGAGTTCTTGAAGTGGTGGCCTAACTA
CGGCTACACTAGAAGAACAGTATTTGGTATCTGCGCTCTGCTGAAGCCAGTTACCTTCGGAAAAAGAGTT
GGTAGCTCTTGATCCGGCAAACAAACCACCGCTGGTAGCGGTGGTTTTTTTGTTTGCAAGCAGCAGATTA
CGCGCAGAAAAAAAGGATCTCAAGAAGATCCTTTGATCTTTTCTACGGGGTCTGACGCTCAGTGGAACGA
AAACTCACGTTAAGGGATTTTGGTCATGAGATTATCAAAAAGGATCTTCACCTAGATCCTTTTAAATTAA
AAATGAAGTTTTAAATCAATCTAAAGTATATATGAGTAAACTTGGTCTGACAGTTACCAATGCTTAATCA
GTGAGGCACCTATCTCAGCGATCTGTCTATTTCGTTCATCCATAGTTGCCTGACTCCCCGTCGTGTAGAT
AACTACGATACGGGAGGGCTTACCATCTGGCCCCAGTGCTGCAATGATACCGCGAGACCCACGCTCACCG
GCTCCAGATTTATCAGCAATAAACCAGCCAGCCGGAAGGGCCGAGCGCAGAAGTGGTCCTGCAACTTTAT
CCGCCTCCATCCAGTCTATTAATTGTTGCCGGGAAGCTAGAGTAAGTAGTTCGCCAGTTAATAGTTTGCG
CAACGTTGTTGCCATTGCTACAGGCATCGTGGTGTCACGCTCGTCGTTTGGTATGGCTTCATTCAGCTCC
GGTTCCCAACGATCAAGGCGAGTTACATGATCCCCCATGTTGTGCAAAAAAGCGGTTAGCTCCTTCGGTC
CTCCGATCGTTGTCAGAAGTAAGTTGGCCGCAGTGTTATCACTCATGGTTATGGCAGCACTGCATAATTC
TCTTACTGTCATGCCATCCGTAAGATGCTTTTCTGTGACTGGTGAGTACTCAACCAAGTCATTCTGAGAA
TAGTGTATGCGGCGACCGAGTTGCTCTTGCCCGGCGTCAATACGGGATAATACCGCGCCACATAGCAGAA
CTTTAAAAGTGCTCATCATTGGAAAACGTTCTTCGGGGCGAAAACTCTCAAGGATCTTACCGCTGTTGAG
ATCCAGTTCGATGTAACCCACTCGTGCACCCAACTGATCTTCAGCATCTTTTACTTTCACCAGCGTTTCT
GGGTGAGCAAAAACAGGAAGGCAAAATGCCGCAAAAAAGGGAATAAGGGCGACACGGAAATGTTGAATAC
TCATACTCTTCCTTTTTCAATATTATTGAAGCATTTATCAGGGTTATTGTCTCATGAGCGGATACATATT
TGAATGTATTTAGAAAAATAAACAAATAGGGGTTCCGCGCACATTTCCCCGAAAAGTGCCACCTGACGTC
TAAGAAACCATTATTATCATGACATTAACCTATAAAAATAGGCGTATCACGAGGCCCTTTCGTCTCGCGC
GTTTCGGTGATGACGGTGAAAACCTCTGACACATGCAGCTCCCGGAGACGGTCACAGCTTGTCTGTAAGC
GGATGCCGGGAGCAGACAAGCCCGTCAGGGCGCGTCAGCGGGTGTTGGCGGGTGTCGGGGCTGGCTTAAC
TATGCGGCATCAGAGCAGATTGTACTGAGAGTGCACCATATATGCGGTGTGAAATACCGCACAGATGCGT
AAGGAGAAAATACCGCATCAGGCGCCATTCGCCATTCAGGCTGCGCAACTGTTGGGAAGGGCGATCGGTG
CGGGCCTCTTCGCTATTACGCCAGCTGGCGAAAGGGGGATGTGCTGCAAGGCGATTAAGTTGGGTAACGC
CAGGGTTTTCCCAGTCACGACGTTGTAAAACGACGGCCAGTGCCAAGCTTGCATGCAAGGAGATGGCGCC
CAACAGTCCCCCGGCCACGGGGCCTGCCACCATACCCACGCCGAAACAAGCGCTCATGAGCCCGAAGTGG
CGAGCCCGATCTTCCCCATCGGTGATGTCGGCGATATAGGCGCC
